Addgene plasmid #174860: pCMV-SynA
Purpose: Expresses mouse syncytin A in mammalian cells
Depositing lab: Feng Zhang. Depositing organization: Broad Institute. Publication: Mammalian retrovirus-like protein PEG10 packages its own mRNA and can be pseudotyped for mRNA delivery. Segel M, Lash B, Song J, Ladha A, Liu CC, Jin X, Mekhedov SL, Macrae RK, Koonin EV, Zhang F. Science. 2021 Aug 20;373(6557):882-889. doi: 10.1126/science.abg6155. PubMed 34413232.
Backbone
  Vector backbone: pMD2.G
  Backbone size w/o insert (bp): 4116
  Total vector size (bp): 6020
  Vector type: Mammalian Expression, Lentiviral
Growth in bacteria
  Bacterial resistance: Ampicillin, 100 μg/mL
  Growth temperature: 37°C
  Growth strain: NEB Stable
  Copy number: High Copy
Gene/Insert
  Gene/Insert name: syncytin A
  Species: M. musculus (mouse)
  Insert size (bp): 1854
  GenBank ID: NM_001013751.2
  Entrez Gene: Syna (a.k.a. Gm453, Gm52, syncytin-A)
  Promoter: CMV
  Cloning method: Gibson Cloning
  Sequencing primers: 5′ CMV Forward
Terms and licenses: Academic/Nonprofit Terms; Industry Terms: Not Available to Industry
How to cite: pCMV-SynA was a gift from Feng Zhang (Addgene plasmid # 174860 ; http://n2t.net/addgene:174860 ; RRID:Addgene_174860)
