[The description below was written by a language model from this plasmid's Addgene catalogue record and the feature table of its GenBank file.]
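Description:
pCMV-SynA is a 6,020 bp mammalian expression plasmid built on the pMD2.G backbone, the envelope-expression plasmid commonly used in lentiviral packaging systems. Here it carries a 1,854 bp mouse syncytin A (Syna) insert introduced by Gibson cloning. It is propagated in E. coli through a high-copy ColE1/pUC-type origin and selected with ampicillin via the beta-lactamase (AmpR) gene and its own promoter. Although it is catalogued as lentiviral, the annotated features include no LTRs or packaging signal, consistent with a helper-type envelope plasmid that supplies a protein in trans rather than a transfer vector that is itself packaged.

The expression cassette spans the plasmid's numbering origin: the human CMV immediate-early enhancer sits at the end of the map and runs directly into the CMV promoter at the start. Downstream lie an internally truncated human beta-globin intron, which typically improves transcript processing and expression, and a Kozak consensus for efficient translation initiation. A human beta-globin polyadenylation signal terminates the transcript. The syncytin A coding sequence is not annotated as a feature in the table, but the unannotated interval between the Kozak sequence and the poly(A) signal matches the recorded insert size. No epitope tag, reporter or mammalian selection marker is annotated.

Syncytin A is an endogenous retrovirus-derived fusogenic envelope glycoprotein. According to the associated publication title, the plasmid comes from work on pseudotyping PEG10-based retrovirus-like particles for mRNA delivery, where a plasmid like this would be used to supply a murine fusogen by transient transfection of producer cells.
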