LOCUS       Exported 6020 bp ds-DNA circular SYN 14-SEP-2021
DEFINITION  Expresses mouse syncytin A in mammalian cells.
ACCESSION   .
VERSION     .
KEYWORDS    pCMV-SynA
SOURCE      synthetic DNA construct
  ORGANISM  synthetic DNA construct
REFERENCE   1 (bases 1 to 6020)
  AUTHORS   Segel M, Lash B, Song J, Ladha A, Liu CC, Jin X, Mekhedov SL, Macrae
            RK, Koonin EV, Zhang F
  TITLE     Mammalian retrovirus-like protein PEG10 packages its own mRNA and
            can be pseudotyped for mRNA delivery.
  JOURNAL   Science. 2021 Aug 20;373(6557):882-889. doi:
            10.1126/science.abg6155.
  PUBMED    34413232
REFERENCE   2 (bases 1 to 6020)
  AUTHORS   .
  TITLE     Direct Submission
  JOURNAL   Exported Sep 14, 2021 from SnapGene Server 1.1.58
            http://www.snapgene.com
FEATURES             Location/Qualifiers
     source          1..6020
                     /organism="synthetic DNA construct"
                     /mol_type="other DNA"
     promoter        1..204
                     /label=CMV promoter
                     /note="human cytomegalovirus (CMV) immediate early
                     promoter"
     primer_bind     155..175
                     /label=CMV-F
                     /note="Human CMV immediate early promoter, forward primer"
     primer_bind     201..225
                     /label=LNCX
                     /note="Human CMV promoter, forward primer"
     intron          338..813
                     /label=-beta-globin intron
                     /note="internally truncated intron from human beta-globin"
     regulatory      881..890
                     /regulatory_class="other"
                     /note="vertebrate consensus sequence for strong initiation
                     of translation (Kozak, 1987)"
     polyA_signal    2822..3216
                     /label=-beta-globin poly(A)
                     /note="human beta-globin polyadenylation signal"
     primer_bind     complement(3555..3572)
                     /label=L4440
                     /note="L4440 vector, forward primer"
     rep_origin      complement(3726..4314)
                     /direction=LEFT
                     /label=ori
                     /note="high-copy-number ColE1/pMB1/pBR322/pUC origin of
                     replication"
     primer_bind     complement(3806..3825)
                     /label=pBR322ori-F
                     /note="pBR322 origin, forward primer"
     CDS             complement(4485..5345)
                     /codon_start=1
                     /gene="bla"
                     /product="beta-lactamase"
                     /label=AmpR
                     /note="confers resistance to ampicillin, carbenicillin, and
                     related antibiotics"
                     /translation="MSIQHFRVALIPFFAAFCLPVFAHPETLVKVKDAEDQLGARVGYI
                     ELDLNSGKILESFRPEERFPMMSTFKVLLCGAVLSRIDAGQEQLGRRIHYSQNDLVEYS
                     PVTEKHLTDGMTVRELCSAAITMSDNTAANLLLTTIGGPKELTAFLHNMGDHVTRLDRW
                     EPELNEAIPNDERDTTMPVAMATTLRKLLTGELLTLASRQQLIDWMEADKVAGPLLRSA
                     LPAGWFIADKSGAGERGSRGIIAALGPDGKPSRIVVIYTTGSQATMDERNRQIAEIGAS
                     LIKHW"
     primer_bind     5108..5127
                     /label=Amp-R
                     /note="Ampicillin resistance gene, reverse primer"
     promoter        complement(5346..5450)
                     /gene="bla"
                     /label=AmpR promoter
     primer_bind     complement(5520..5539)
                     /label=SV40pro-F
                     /note="SV40 promoter/origin, forward primer"
     enhancer        5641..6020
                     /label=CMV enhancer
                     /note="human cytomegalovirus immediate early enhancer"
ORIGIN
        1 gtgatgcggt tttggcagta catcaatggg cgtggatagc ggtttgactc acggggattt
       61 ccaagtctcc accccattga cgtcaatggg agtttgtttt ggcaccaaaa tcaacgggac
      121 tttccaaaat gtcgtaacaa ctccgcccca ttgacgcaaa tgggcggtag gcgtgtacgg
      181 tgggaggtct atataagcag agctcgttta gtgaaccgtc agatcgcctg gagacgccat
      241 ccacgctgtt ttgacctcca tagaagacac cgggaccgat ccagcctccc ctcgaagctt
      301 acatgtggta ccgagctcgg atcctgagaa cttcagggtg agtctatggg acccttgatg
      361 ttttctttcc ccttcttttc tatggttaag ttcatgtcat aggaagggga gaagtaacag
      421 ggtacacata ttgaccaaat cagggtaatt ttgcatttgt aattttaaaa aatgctttct
      481 tcttttaata tacttttttg tttatcttat ttctaatact ttccctaatc tctttctttc
      541 agggcaataa tgatacaatg tatcatgcct ctttgcacca ttctaaagaa taacagtgat
      601 aatttctggg ttaaggcaat agcaatattt ctgcatataa atatttctgc atataaattg
      661 taactgatgt aagaggtttc atattgctaa tagcagctac aatccagcta ccattctgct
      721 tttattttat ggttgggata aggctggatt attctgagtc caagctaggc ccttttgcta
      781 atcatgttca tacctcttat cttcctccca cagctcctgg gcaacgtgct ggtctgtgtg
      841 ctggcccatc actttggcaa agcacgtgag atctgaattc gccaccatgg ttcgtccttg
      901 ggttttctgt ctcctcctgt tcccttgttc ctctgcctac tcggacagct ggatgcccct
      961 ggtaaacctc actcaacacc tcctccagga ggctaactct tccttctctt ccaactgctg
     1021 ggtctgctta tccatccaaa cccagcgctc tctagccatg ccagccccac taaggacttg
     1081 gacagagaca cccatgaaac ttcgaatcat gtactcagcc cggaccctct ccggcccata
     1141 ccctatcacc gaccttgaga ggcgcctcca gaatttccaa ccattgactc cccactcctc
     1201 ttttgtcaac cctgaccagc gggccattgc tttccttcag atcaccagcg tgacaggcat
     1261 acttcccata ctttctcgga tcacctcggt gagatacccc gatgaccacg tctatgaatc
     1321 tgcccagcgc cccatatggg gctcactctc cacccagacg atcctcacct cccaggcccc
     1381 tctctgcata tcccgcttct tcaagaattc aaaccatgcc accttcgtgg gcaaactccc
     1441 tgcctctctt tgcaatcaca cctttcagct ctccccctct gccaaccacc aatccataga
     1501 tctgtcctcc agctatgcat tcgccccatt aatggccatg ccagggtcta aatggagaaa
     1561 ccccttacgc ttttcaggac ccccttccct gaactcaggg atgcctcact actcctgccc
     1621 gatagatgac atccactgcc acacctaccc caccaccccc tggaggtcct gtccttcctt
     1681 cccagctagc acctgctata atctcaccct attcgagccg gacaattcga gccaccctat
     1741 taccctgtct gtggacacca catacttcaa gattaaactc cagggacaca aagaccccta
     1801 tccactcttt cagtaccagc ccctcatggg ggcagccctc tctggacaat attcaatctg
     1861 ggaatatgaa cccactgtta agaaaaacgg cggtatcact ccaaatatct tctcccacct
     1921 tgtctcctta acatactcct tctgcctcaa ctcctctggt gttttcttcc tctgtggaaa
     1981 ctcaacttat gtctgtctcc cggccaattg gtccggcgtc tgtacccttg tcttccaata
     2041 cccggatatt gaactccttc ccaacaacca aaccatatct gtcccgcttt ttgctacagt
     2101 tccctcctct gtccccgctt ctcgccggaa gcgagccctt cctctccttc ctctcctcgc
     2161 gggcctgggc attgcttctg ccctggggtt aggcatcgcg ggtatcacca cctcaactgt
     2221 gtatttccaa cagctttcca aggctctctc ggacagccta gatgaaatag ccacctccat
     2281 catcagcctc caagaccaaa tagactcgct ggcgggtgtc gttctccaaa accgcagagc
     2341 tctggacctc attgtggctg agaggggggg cacctgcctc ttcctccagg aagagtgctg
     2401 cttctacata aaccagtccg gggtagtccg gcacgcggca aggaaacttc gagaaagggc
     2461 ctcggaactc ggcacaagct cgagttcttg gatccagtgg ctggggctag gaccctggct
     2521 gccctcttgg ttgacttccc tcatggctcc cattctcttt atcctggtac tgctggtttt
     2581 caggccttgt cttcttaact gcctgactca ttctgtatcg cggcgaatga gttctttcat
     2641 tcacaccacc accgaaggac acgtggacaa gatccttctg cttcgagagt cccagtacaa
     2701 gagacttccc caagagcccc cggaggagga tgccgtctag gaattcaccc caccagtgca
     2761 ggctgcctat cagaaagtgg tggctggtgt ggctaatgcc ctggcccaca agtatcacta
     2821 agctcgcttt cttgctgtcc aatttctatt aaaggttcct ttgttcccta agtccaacta
     2881 ctaaactggg ggatattatg aagggccttg agcatctgga ttctgcctaa taaaaaacat
     2941 ttattttcat tgcaatgatg tatttaaatt atttctgaat attttactaa aaagggaatg
     3001 tgggaggtca gtgcatttaa aacataaaga aatgaagagc tagttcaaac cttgggaaaa
     3061 tacactatat cttaaactcc atgaaagaag gtgaggctgc aaacagctaa tgcacattgg
     3121 caacagcccc tgatgcctat gccttattca tccctcagaa aaggattcaa gtagaggctt
     3181 gatttggagg ttaaagtttt gctatgctgt attttacatt acttattgtt ttagctgtcc
     3241 tcatgaatgt cttttcacta cccatttgct tatcctgcat ctctcagcct tgactccact
     3301 cagttctctt gcttagagat accacctttc ccctgaagtg ttccttccat gttttacggc
     3361 gagatggttt ctcctcgcct ggccactcag ccttagttgt ctctgttgtc ttatagaggt
     3421 ctacttgaag aaggaaaaac agggggcatg gtttgactgt cctgtgagcc cttcttccct
     3481 gcctccccca ctcacagtga cccggaatcc ctcgacatgg cagtctagca ctagtgcggc
     3541 cgcagatctg cttcctcgct cactgactcg ctgcgctcgg tcgttcggct gcggcgagcg
     3601 gtatcagctc actcaaaggc ggtaatacgg ttatccacag aatcagggga taacgcagga
     3661 aagaacatgt gagcaaaagg ccagcaaaag gccaggaacc gtaaaaaggc cgcgttgctg
     3721 gcgtttttcc ataggctccg cccccctgac gagcatcaca aaaatcgacg ctcaagtcag
     3781 aggtggcgaa acccgacagg actataaaga taccaggcgt ttccccctgg aagctccctc
     3841 gtgcgctctc ctgttccgac cctgccgctt accggatacc tgtccgcctt tctcccttcg
     3901 ggaagcgtgg cgctttctca tagctcacgc tgtaggtatc tcagttcggt gtaggtcgtt
     3961 cgctccaagc tgggctgtgt gcacgaaccc cccgttcagc ccgaccgctg cgccttatcc
     4021 ggtaactatc gtcttgagtc caacccggta agacacgact tatcgccact ggcagcagcc
     4081 actggtaaca ggattagcag agcgaggtat gtaggcggtg ctacagagtt cttgaagtgg
     4141 tggcctaact acggctacac tagaagaaca gtatttggta tctgcgctct gctgaagcca
     4201 gttaccttcg gaaaaagagt tggtagctct tgatccggca aacaaaccac cgctggtagc
     4261 ggtggttttt ttgtttgcaa gcagcagatt acgcgcagaa aaaaaggatc tcaagaagat
     4321 cctttgatct tttctacggg gtctgacgct cagtggaacg aaaactcacg ttaagggatt
     4381 ttggtcatga gattatcaaa aaggatcttc acctagatcc ttttaaatta aaaatgaagt
     4441 tttaaatcaa tctaaagtat atatgagtaa acttggtctg acagttacca atgcttaatc
     4501 agtgaggcac ctatctcagc gatctgtcta tttcgttcat ccatagttgc ctgactcccc
     4561 gtcgtgtaga taactacgat acgggagggc ttaccatctg gccccagtgc tgcaatgata
     4621 ccgcgagacc cacgctcacc ggctccagat ttatcagcaa taaaccagcc agccggaagg
     4681 gccgagcgca gaagtggtcc tgcaacttta tccgcctcca tccagtctat taattgttgc
     4741 cgggaagcta gagtaagtag ttcgccagtt aatagtttgc gcaacgttgt tgccattgct
     4801 acaggcatcg tggtgtcacg ctcgtcgttt ggtatggctt cattcagctc cggttcccaa
     4861 cgatcaaggc gagttacatg atcccccatg ttgtgcaaaa aagcggttag ctccttcggt
     4921 cctccgatcg ttgtcagaag taagttggcc gcagtgttat cactcatggt tatggcagca
     4981 ctgcataatt ctcttactgt catgccatcc gtaagatgct tttctgtgac tggtgagtac
     5041 tcaaccaagt cattctgaga atagtgtatg cggcgaccga gttgctcttg cccggcgtca
     5101 atacgggata ataccgcgcc acatagcaga actttaaaag tgctcatcat tggaaaacgt
     5161 tcttcggggc gaaaactctc aaggatctta ccgctgttga gatccagttc gatgtaaccc
     5221 actcgtgcac ccaactgatc ttcagcatct tttactttca ccagcgtttc tgggtgagca
     5281 aaaacaggaa ggcaaaatgc cgcaaaaaag ggaataaggg cgacacggaa atgttgaata
     5341 ctcatactct tcctttttca atattattga agcatttatc agggttattg tctcatgagc
     5401 ggatacatat ttgaatgtat ttagaaaaat aaacaaatag gggttccgcg cacatttccc
     5461 cgaaaagtgc cacctgacgt ggatcccctg agggggcccc catgggctag aggatccggc
     5521 ctcggcctct gcataaataa aaaaaattag tcagccatga gcttggccca ttgcatacgt
     5581 tgtatccata tcataatatg tacatttata ttggctcatg tccaacatta ccgccatgtt
     5641 gacattgatt attgactagt tattaatagt aatcaattac ggggtcatta gttcatagcc
     5701 catatatgga gttccgcgtt acataactta cggtaaatgg cccgcctggc tgaccgccca
     5761 acgacccccg cccattgacg tcaataatga cgtatgttcc catagtaacg ccaataggga
     5821 ctttccattg acgtcaatgg gtggagtatt tacggtaaac tgcccacttg gcagtacatc
     5881 aagtgtatca tatgccaagt acgcccccta ttgacgtcaa tgacggtaaa tggcccgcct
     5941 ggcattatgc ccagtacatg accttatggg actttcctac ttggcagtac atctacgtat
     6001 tagtcatcgc tattaccatg
//
